Addgene plasmid #62442: MXS_PGK::ZeoR-bGHpA
Purpose: MXS_chaining vector with PGK::ZeoR-bGHpA
Depositing lab: Pierre Neveu. Depositing organization: European Molecular Biology Laboratory (EMBL), Heidelberg. Publication: MXS-Chaining: A Highly Efficient Cloning Platform for Imaging and Flow Cytometry Approaches in Mammalian Systems. Sladitschek HL, Neveu PA. PLoS One. 2015 Apr 24;10(4):e0124958. doi: 10.1371/journal.pone.0124958. eCollection 2015. PONE-D-15-01385 PubMed 25909630.
Backbone
  Vector backbone: MXS_chaining vector
  Backbone manufacturer: Neveu lab, Addgene plasmid #62394
  Backbone size w/o insert (bp): 1945
  Vector type: Synthetic Biology
Growth in bacteria
  Bacterial resistance: Ampicillin, 100 μg/mL
  Growth temperature: 37°C
  Growth strain: Mach1
  Copy number: High Copy
Gene/Insert
  Gene/Insert name: resistance cassette against Zeocin with PGK Promoter
  Species: Synthetic
  Insert size (bp): 1145
  Cloning method: Restriction Enzyme; 5′ cloning site MluI (not destroyed); 3′ cloning site SalI (not destroyed)
  Sequencing primers: 5′ TTACCGCCTTTGAGTGAG; 3′ TTGTCTCATGAGCGGATAC
Terms and licenses: Academic/Nonprofit Terms; Industry Terms: Not Available to Industry
How to cite: MXS_PGK::ZeoR-bGHpA was a gift from Pierre Neveu (Addgene plasmid # 62442 ; http://n2t.net/addgene:62442 ; RRID:Addgene_62442)
