[The description below was written by a language model from this plasmid's Addgene catalogue record and pLannotate feature annotations shown in this document.]
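Description:
MXS_PGK::ZeoR-bGHpA is a small synthetic-biology building-block plasmid from the MXS-chaining cloning platform, a modular system designed for assembling multi-part expression constructs for imaging and flow cytometry work in mammalian cells. The minimal MXS chaining backbone (about 1.9 kb) carries little beyond what is needed for propagation in E. coli: a high-copy ColE1/pUC-type origin of replication and a β-lactamase gene under its own bla promoter, giving ampicillin selection. The full sequence record is 3,068 nt, and the annotated features account for essentially all of its functional content.

The payload is a self-contained mammalian selection cassette of roughly 1.1 kb, placed between MluI and SalI sites that are both preserved after cloning. It consists of the mouse phosphoglycerate kinase 1 (PGK) promoter, a constitutive promoter active in a broad range of mammalian cell types, driving the ble gene from Streptoalloteichus hindustanus. This gene encodes a protein that binds bleomycin-family antibiotics with high affinity and thereby confers resistance to Zeocin. Transcripts are terminated and polyadenylated by the bovine growth hormone poly(A) signal that follows the coding sequence.

The plasmid has no reporter, tag, viral element or mammalian origin of its own. The record describes it simply as a chaining vector holding this cassette, which fits a role as a donor module. The complete PGK::ZeoR-bGHpA unit can be excised or chained with other MXS modules, such as expression cassettes for fluorescent proteins, so that the resulting construct carries a Zeocin marker for selecting stably transfected mammalian cells.
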