Features (pLannotate 1.2.2; 6 found; start..end, strand, type, name):
     32..531     +  promoter       PGK promoter: mouse phosphoglycerate kinase 1 promoter
    548..919     +  CDS            ble: BLE_STRHI - Experimental evidence at protein level: Swiss-Prot protein existence level 1. Binding protein with a strong affinity to the bleomycin family of antibiotics. From Streptoalloteichus hindustanus.
    929..1153    +  polyA_signal   bGH poly(A) signal: bovine growth hormone polyadenylation signal
   1176..1280    +  promoter       AmpR promoter: bla
   1281..2141    +  CDS            AmpR: β-lactamase; bla; confers resistance to ampicillin, carbenicillin, and related antibiotics
   2312..2900    +  rep_origin     ori: high-copy-number ColE1/pMB1/pBR322/pUC origin of replication
>Addgene plasmid #62442 | MXS_PGK::ZeoR-bGHpA | depositor full sequence | sequence record 102503 | Full Sequence
CATGATATCAAACGCGTAACTCGAGTCTACCGGGTAGGGGAGGCGCTTTTCCCAAGGCAGTCTGGAGCAT
GCGCTTTAGCAGCCCCGCTGGGCACTTGGCGCTACACAAGTGGCCTCTGGCCTCGCACACATTCCACATC
CACCGGTAGGCGCCAACCGGCTCCGTTCTTTGGTGGCCCCTTCGCGCCACCTTCTACTCCTCCCCTAGTC
AGGAAGTTCCCCCCCGCCCCGCAGCTCGCGTCGTGCAGGACGTGACAAATGGAAGTAGCACGTCTCACTA
GTCTCGTGCAGATGGACAGCACCGCTGAGCAATGGAAGCGGGTAGGCCTTTGGGGCAGCGGCCAATAGCA
GCTTTGCTCCTTCGCTTTCTGGGCTCAGAGGCTGGGAAGGGGTGGGTCCGGGGGCGGGCTCAGGGGCGGG
CTCAGGGGCGGGGCGGGCGCCCGAAGGTCCTCCGGAGGCCCGGCATTCTGCACGCTTCAAAAGCGCACGT
CTGCCGCGCTGTTCTCCTCTTCCTCATCTCCGGGCCTTTCGACGTCGAGTCGCCACCATGGCCAAGTTGA
CCAGTGCCGTTCCGGTGCTCACCGCGCGCGACGTCGCCGGAGCGGTCGAGTTCTGGACCGACCGGCTCGG
GTTCTCCCGGGACTTCGTGGAGGACGACTTCGCCGGTGTGGTCCGGGACGACGTGACCCTGTTCATCAGC
GCGGTCCAGGACCAGGTGGTGCCGGACAACACCCTGGCCTGGGTGTGGGTGCGCGGCCTGGACGAGCTGT
ACGCCGAGTGGTCGGAGGTCGTGTCCACGAACTTCCGGGACGCCTCCGGGCCGGCCATGACCGAGATCGG
CGAGCAGCCGTGGGGGCGGGAGTTCGCCCTGCGCGACCCGGCCGGCAACTGCGTGCACTTCGTGGCCGAG
GAGCAGGACTAAGTCGAGCTGTGCCTTCTAGTTGCCAGCCATCTGTTGTTTGCCCCTCCCCCGTGCCTTC
CTTGACCCTGGAAGGTGCCACTCCCACTGTCCTTTCCTAATAAAATGAGGAAATTGCATCGCATTGTCTG
AGTAGGTGTCATTCTATTCTGGGGGGTGGGGTGGGGCAGGACAGCAAGGGGGAGGATTGGGAAGACAATA
GCAGGCATGCTGGGGATGCGGTGGGCTCTATGGTCGACCAATTCGGGGAAATGTGCGCGGAACCCCTATT
TGTTTATTTTTCTAAATACATTCAAATATGTATCCGCTCATGAGACAATAACCCTGATAAATGCTTCAAT
AATATTGAAAAAGGAAGAGTATGAGTATTCAACATTTCCGTGTCGCCCTTATTCCCTTTTTTGCGGCATT
TTGCCTTCCTGTTTTTGCTCACCCAGAAACGCTGGTGAAAGTAAAAGATGCTGAAGATCAGTTGGGTGCA
CGAGTGGGTTACATCGAACTGGATCTCAACAGCGGTAAGATCCTTGAGAGTTTTCGCCCCGAAGAACGTT
TTCCAATGATGAGCACTTTTAAAGTTCTGCTATGTGGCGCGGTATTATCCCGTATTGACGCCGGGCAAGA
GCAACTCGGTCGCCGCATACACTATTCTCAGAATGACTTGGTTGAGTACTCACCAGTCACAGAAAAGCAT
CTTACGGATGGCATGACAGTAAGAGAATTATGCAGTGCTGCCATAACCATGAGTGATAACACTGCGGCCA
ACTTACTTCTGACAACGATCGGAGGACCGAAGGAGCTAACCGCTTTTTTGCACAACATGGGGGATCATGT
AACTCGCCTTGATCGTTGGGAACCGGAGCTGAATGAAGCCATACCAAACGACGAGCGTGACACCACGATG
CCTGTAGCAATGGCAACAACGTTGCGCAAACTATTAACTGGCGAACTACTTACTCTAGCTTCCCGGCAAC
AATTAATAGACTGGATGGAGGCGGATAAAGTTGCAGGACCACTTCTGCGCTCGGCCCTTCCGGCTGGCTG
GTTTATTGCTGATAAATCTGGAGCCGGTGAGCGTGGGTCTCGCGGTATCATTGCAGCACTGGGGCCAGAT
GGTAAGCCCTCCCGTATCGTAGTTATCTACACGACGGGGAGTCAGGCAACTATGGATGAACGAAATAGAC
AGATCGCTGAGATAGGTGCCTCACTGATTAAGCATTGGTAACTGTCAGACCAAGTTTACTCATATATACT
TTAGATTGATTTAAAACTTCATTTTTAATTTAAAAGGATCTAGGTGAAGATCCTTTTTGATAATCTCATG
ACCAAAATCCCTTAACGTGAGTTTTCGTTCCACTGAGCGTCAGACCCCGTAGAAAAGATCAAAGGATCTT
CTTGAGATCCTTTTTTTCTGCGCGTAATCTGCTGCTTGCAAACAAAAAAACCACCGCTACCAGCGGTGGT
TTGTTTGCCGGATCAAGAGCTACCAACTCTTTTTCCGAAGGTAACTGGCTTCAGCAGAGCGCAGATACCA
AATACTGTTCTTCTAGTGTAGCCGTAGTTAGGCCACCACTTCAAGAACTCTGTAGCACCGCCTACATACC
TCGCTCTGCTAATCCTGTTACCAGTGGCTGCTGCCAGTGGCGATAAGTCGTGTCTTACCGGGTTGGACTC
AAGACGATAGTTACCGGATAAGGCGCAGCGGTCGGGCTGAACGGGGGGTTCGTGCACACAGCCCAGCTTG
GAGCGAACGACCTACACCGAACTGAGATACCTACAGCGTGAGCTATGAGAAAGCGCCACGCTTCCCGAAG
GGAGAAAGGCGGACAGGTATCCGGTAAGCGGCAGGGTCGGAACAGGAGAGCGCACGAGGGAGCTTCCAGG
GGGAAACGCCTGGTATCTTTATAGTCCTGTCGGGTTTCGCCACCTCTGACTTGAGCGTCGATTTTTGTGA
TGCTCGTCAGGGGGGCGGAGCCTATGGAAAAACGCCAGCAACGCGGCCTTTTTACGGTTCCTGGCCTTTT
GCTGGCCTTTTGCTCACATGTTCTTTCCTGCGTTATCCCCTGATTCTGTGGATAACCGTATTACCGCCTT
TGAGTGAGCTGATACCGCTCGCCGCAGCCGAACGACCGAGCGCAGCGAGTCAGTGAGC
