>Addgene plasmid #62442 | MXS_PGK::ZeoR-bGHpA | addgene partial sequence | sequence record 104781 | pBR322ori-F 5'-GGGAAACGCCTGGTATCTTT-3'
GTGATGCTCGTCAGGGGGGCGGAGCCTATGGAAAAACGCCAGCAACGCGGCCTTTTTACGGTTCCTGGCC
TTTTGCTGGCCTTTTGCTCACATGTTCTTTCCTGCGTTATCCCCTGATTCTGTGGATAACCGTATTACCG
CCTTTGAGTGAGCTGATACCGCTCGCCGCAGCCGAACGACCGAGCGCAGCGAGTCAGTGAGCCATGATAT
CAAACGCGTAACTCGAGTCTACCGGGTAGGGGAGGCGCTTTTCCCAAGGCAGTCTGGAGCATGCGCTTTA
GCAGCCCCGCTGGGCACTTGGCGCTACACAAGTGGCCTCTGGCCTCGCACACATTCCACATCCACCGGTA
GGCGCCAACCGGCTCCGTTCTTTGGTGGCCCCTTCGCGCCACCTTCTACTCCTCCCCTAGTCAGGAAGTT
CCCCCCCGCCCCGCAGCTCGCGTCGTGCAGGACGTGACAAATGGAAGTAGCACGTCTCACTAGTCTCGTG
CAGATGGACAGCACCGCTGAGCAATGGAAGCGGGTAGGCCTTTGGGGCAGCGGCCAATAGCAGCTTTGCT
CCTTCGCTTTCTGGGCTCAGAGGCTGGGAAGGGGTGGGTCCGGGGGCGGGCTCAGGGGCGGGCTCAGGGG
CGGGGCGGGCGCCCGAAGGTCCTCCGGAGGCCCGGCATTCTGCACGCTTC
