>Addgene plasmid #62442 | MXS_PGK::ZeoR-bGHpA | addgene partial sequence | sequence record 104782 | AmpSeq-F 5'-ctcatgagcggatacatatttgaa-3'
TCGACCATAGAGCCCACCGCATCCCCAGCATGCCTGCTATTGTCTTCCCAATCCTCCCCCTTGCTGTCCT
GCCCCACCCCACCCCCCAGAATAGAATGACACCTACTCAGACAATGCGATGCAATTTCCTCATTTTATTA
GGAAAGGACAGTGGGAGTGGCACCTTCCAGGGTCAAGGAAGGCACGGGGGAGGGGCAAACAACAGATGGC
TGGCAACTAGAAGGCACAGCTCGACTTAGTCCTGCTCCTCGGCCACGAAGTGCACGCAGTTGCCGGCCGG
GTCGCGCAGGGCGAACTCCCGCCCCCACGGCTGCTCGCCGATCTCGGTCATGGCCGGCCCGGAGGCGTCC
CGGAAGTTCGTGGACACGACCTCCGACCACTCGGCGTACAGCTCGTCCAGGCCGCGCACCCACACCCAGG
CCAGGGTGTTGTCCGGCACCACCTGGTCCTGGACCGCGCTGATGAACAGGGTCACGTCGTCCCGGACCAC
ACCGGCGAAGTCGTCCTCCACGAAGTCCCGGGAGAACCCGAGCCGGTCGGTCCAGAACTCGACCGCTCCG
GCGACGTCGCGCGCGGTGAGCACCGGAACGGCACTGGTCAACTTGGCCATGGTGGCGACTCGACGTCG
